>Addgene plasmid #234225 | pAIP4_3KB5 | addgene full sequence | sequence record 464190 | Addgene NGS Result
ATGCCAGCACACGTCGAAGAACGGGTAAACCGGACGCGGCAGACGTTCATGAAACGCAAATAACGGGACC
AAAGCATCCGCGTCGCTCGCGTCATAGAAGCTCAGCACACCGTCACCGAAGGACAGGTACAGGCCAATAC
GCGTCGGGCGACGCTCCGGGCTACGCAGTGCGCGCGGTTCTTTCGCCTCGACGTGCGCTTCCAGGATTTT
ACCTTCACGCAGGCCCAGCAGCCAAAGACCTTGCGACGGAACTGCATGCAGACGACCTCTGCGTGGCGCC
TCTGCCGCGATAACGCCGAGTGCCCAACGCGGTTTGTCGCCCACATCAACTTCCCAATAGTGCTCGCCCT
CGGACAGTTGCTGGTGCGCCACCACGGCCACAGCCTTGTCAAATTGGCGAGGGTCCTCACCCGCCGGTGG
CGCTTTCTGCTCGCTACATTCCACGCGACGACCGCTAGAGCTAACAACCAGGCTCGGGTGGGCTGAAGAC
GGGTCAAAGGTCAATTCCTCCAAAGCGGGCATTAGTGCTCTAAACATTTTCCTTCCAGAGCCGCCAATCT
GTTCACGGTGGGCTTCAATGATGTCGTTGTCTTCCATGTCCAGGTCTTCCGGCGCTTGATCTGCCTGGAT
GCGAATACCGTCATACAGGAAACGCAGGCTATCCATTTCCTTGCCCTGACGTTTGGCAAACGCTTCCATC
AGGCGACGCAGCGGCGTGGTCTTTTTGATCTTAAAGAAAATTTCAGAGCTGCCGTCACTAACTTTCAGGT
TAATATGGGTTTCCGGTTTCACTTCCGGCTTGACTTCCGGCTTTGCTTCTTGGTTGACTTCCGAATCTTG
CAGGCTACCGTGGTGATGGTGATGGTGATGATGGTGATGAATCTTCGCCATCATATGTATATCTCCTTCT
TAAAGTTAAACAAAATTATTTCTAGAGGGGAATTGTTATCCGCTCACAATTCCCCTATAGTGAGTCGTAT
TAATTTCGCGGGATCGAGATCGATCTCGATCCTCTACGCCGGACGCATCGTGGCCGGCATCACCGGCGCC
ACAGGTGCGGTTGCTGGCGCCTATATCGCCGACATCACCGATGGGGAAGATCGGGCTCGCCACTTCGGGC
TCATGAGCGCTTGTTTCGGCGTGGGTATGGTGGCAGGCCCCGTGGCCGGGGGACTGTTGGGCGCCATCTC
CTTGCATGCACCATTCCTTGCGGCGGCGGTGCTCAACGGCCTCAACCTACTACTGGGCTGCTTCCTAATG
CAGGAGTCGCATAAGGGAGAGCGTCGAGATCCCGGACACCATCGAATGGCGCAAAACCTTTCGCGGTATG
GCATGATAGCGCCCGGAAGAGAGTCAATTCAGGGTGGTGAATGTGAAACCAGTAACGTTATACGATGTCG
CAGAGTATGCCGGTGTCTCTTATCAGACCGTTTCCCGCGTGGTGAACCAGGCCAGCCACGTTTCTGCGAA
AACGCGGGAAAAAGTGGAAGCGGCGATGGCGGAGCTGAATTACATTCCCAACCGCGTGGCACAACAACTG
GCGGGCAAACAGTCGTTGCTGATTGGCGTTGCCACCTCCAGTCTGGCCCTGCACGCGCCGTCGCAAATTG
TCGCGGCGATTAAATCTCGCGCCGATCAACTGGGTGCCAGCGTGGTGGTGTCGATGGTAGAACGAAGCGG
CGTCGAAGCCTGTAAAGCGGCGGTGCACAATCTTCTCGCGCAACGCGTCAGTGGGCTGATCATTAACTAT
CCGCTGGATGACCAGGATGCCATTGCTGTGGAAGCTGCCTGCACTAATGTTCCGGCGTTATTTCTTGATG
TCTCTGACCAGACACCCATCAACAGTATTATTTTCTCCCATGAAGACGGTACGCGACTGGGCGTGGAGCA
TCTGGTCGCATTGGGTCACCAGCAAATCGCGCTGTTAGCGGGCCCATTAAGTTCTGTCTCGGCGCGTCTG
CGTCTGGCTGGCTGGCATAAATATCTCACTCGCAATCAAATTCAGCCGATAGCGGAACGGGAAGGCGACT
GGAGTGCCATGTCCGGTTTTCAACAAACCATGCAAATGCTGAATGAGGGCATCGTTCCCACTGCGATGCT
GGTTGCCAACGATCAGATGGCGCTGGGCGCAATGCGCGCCATTACCGAGTCCGGGCTGCGCGTTGGTGCG
GACATCTCGGTAGTGGGATACGACGATACCGAAGACAGCTCATGTTATATCCCGCCGTTAACCACCATCA
AACAGGATTTTCGCCTGCTGGGGCAAACCAGCGTGGACCGCTTGCTGCAACTCTCTCAGGGCCAGGCGGT
GAAGGGCAATCAGCTGTTGCCCGTCTCACTGGTGAAAAGAAAAACCACCCTGGCGCCCAATACGCAAACC
GCCTCTCCCCGCGCGTTGGCCGATTCATTAATGCAGCTGGCACGACAGGTTTCCCGACTGGAAAGCGGGC
AGTGAGCGCAACGCAATTAATGTAAGTTAGCTCACTCATTAGGCACCGGGATCTCGACCGATGCCCTTGA
GAGCCTTCAACCCAGTCAGCTCCTTCCGGTGGGCGCGGGGCATGACTATCGTCGCCGCACTTATGACTGT
CTTCTTTATCATGCAACTCGTAGGACAGGTGCCGGCAGCGCTCTGGGTCATTTTCGGCGAGGACCGCTTT
CGCTGGAGCGCGACGATGATCGGCCTGTCGCTTGCGGTATTCGGAATCTTGCACGCCCTCGCTCAAGCCT
TCGTCACTGGTCCCGCCACCAAACGTTTCGGCGAGAAGCAGGCCATTATCGCCGGCATGGCGGCCCCACG
GGTGCGCATGATCGTGCTCCTGTCGTTGAGGACCCGGCTAGGCTGGCGGGGTTGCCTTACTGGTTAGCAG
AATGAATCACCGATACGCGAGCGAACGTGAAGCGACTGCTGCTGCAAAACGTCTGCGACCTGAGCAACAA
CATGAATGGTCTTCGGTTTCCGTGTTTCGTAAAGTCTGGAAACGCGGAAGTCAGCGCCCTGCACCATTAT
GTTCCGGATCTGCATCGCAGGATGCTGCTGGCTACCCTGTGGAACACCTACATCTGTATTAACGAAGCGC
TGGCATTGACCCTGAGTGATTTTTCTCTGGTCCCGCCGCATCCATACCGCCAGTTGTTTACCCTCACAAC
GTTCCAGTAACCGGGCATGTTCATCATCAGTAACCCGTATCGTGAGCATCCTCTCTCGTTTCATCGGTAT
CATTACCCCCATGAACAGAAATCCCCCTTACACGGAGGCATCAGTGACCAAACAGGAAAAAACCGCCCTT
AACATGGCCCGCTTTATCAGAAGCCAGACATTAACGCTTCTGGAGAAACTCAACGAGCTGGACGCGGATG
AACAGGCAGACATCTGTGAATCGCTTCACGACCACGCTGATGAGCTTTACCGCAGCTGCCTCGCGCGTTT
CGGTGATGACGGTGAAAACCTCTGACACATGCAGCTCCCGGAGACGGTCACAGCTTGTCTGTAAGCGGAT
GCCGGGAGCAGACAAGCCCGTCAGGGCGCGTCAGCGGGTGTTGGCGGGTGTCGGGGCGCAGCCATGACCC
AGTCACGTAGCGATAGCGGAGTGTATACTGGCTTAACTATGCGGCATCAGAGCAGATTGTACTGAGAGTG
CACCATTGCGGTGTGAAATACCGCACAGATGCGTAAGGAGAAAATACCGCATCAGGCGCTCTTCCGCTTC
CTCGCTCACTGACTCGCTGCGCTCGGTCGTTCGGCTGCGGCGAGCGGTATCAGCTCACTCAAAGGCGGTA
ATACGGTTATCCACAGAATCAGGGGATAACGCAGGAAAGAACATGTGAGCAAAAGGCCAGCAAAAGGCCA
GGAACCGTAAAAAGGCCGCGTTGCTGGCGTTTTTCCATAGGCTCCGCCCCCCTGACGAGCATCACAAAAA
TCGACGCTCAAGTCAGAGGTGGCGAAACCCGACAGGACTATAAAGATACCAGGCGTTTCCCCCTGGAAGC
TCCCTCGTGCGCTCTCCTGTTCCGACCCTGCCGCTTACCGGATACCTGTCCGCCTTTCTCCCTTCGGGAA
GCGTGGCGCTTTCTCATAGCTCACGCTGTAGGTATCTCAGTTCGGTGTAGGTCGTTCGCTCCAAGCTGGG
CTGTGTGCACGAACCCCCCGTTCAGCCCGACCGCTGCGCCTTATCCGGTAACTATCGTCTTGAGTCCAAC
CCGGTAAGACACGACTTATCGCCACTGGCAGCAGCCACTGGTAACAGGATTAGCAGAGCGAGGTATGTAG
GCGGTGCTACAGAGTTCTTGAAGTGGTGGCCTAACTACGGCTACACTAGAAGGACAGTATTTGGTATCTG
CGCTCTGCTGAAGCCAGTTACCTTCGGAAAAAGAGTTGGTAGCTCTTGATCCGGCAAACAAACCACCGCT
GGTAGCGGTGGTTTTTTTGTTTGCAAGCAGCAGATTACGCGCAGAAAAAAAGGATCTCAAGAAGATCCTT
TGATCTTTTCTACGGGGTCTGACGCTCAGTGGAACGAAAACTCACGTTAAGGGATTTTGGTCATGAACAA
TAAAACTGTCTGCTTACATAAACAGTAATACAAGGGGTGTTATGAGCCATATTCAACGGGAAACGTCTTG
CTCTAGGCCGCGATTAAATTCCAACATGGATGCTGATTTATATGGGTATAAATGGGCTCGCGATAATGTC
GGGCAATCAGGTGCGACAATCTATCGATTGTATGGGAAGCCCGATGCGCCAGAGTTGTTTCTGAAACATG
GCAAAGGTAGCGTTGCCAATGATGTTACAGATGAGATGGTCAGACTAAACTGGCTGACGGAATTTATGCC
TCTTCCGACCATCAAGCATTTTATCCGTACTCCTGATGATGCATGGTTACTCACCACTGCGATCCCCGGG
AAAACAGCATTCCAGGTATTAGAAGAATATCCTGATTCAGGTGAAAATATTGTTGATGCGCTGGCAGTGT
TCCTGCGCCGGTTGCATTCGATTCCTGTTTGTAATTGTCCTTTTAACAGCGATCGCGTATTTCGTCTCGC
TCAGGCGCAATCACGAATGAATAACGGTTTGGTTGATGCGAGTGATTTTGATGACGAGCGTAATGGCTGG
CCTGTTGAACAAGTCTGGAAAGAAATGCATAAACTTTTGCCATTCTCACCGGATTCAGTCGTCACTCATG
GTGATTTCTCACTTGATAACCTTATTTTTGACGAGGGGAAATTAATAGGTTGTATTGATGTTGGACGAGT
CGGAATCGCAGACCGATACCAGGATCTTGCCATCCTATGGAACTGCCTCGGTGAGTTTTCTCCTTCATTA
CAGAAACGGCTTTTTCAAAAATATGGTATTGATAATCCTGATATGAATAAATTGCAGTTTCATTTGATGC
TCGATGAGTTTTTCTAAGAATTAATTCATGAGCGGATACATATTTGAATGTATTTAGAAAAATAAACAAA
TAGGGGTTCCGCGCACATTTCCCCGAAAAGTGCCACCTAAATTGTAAGCGTTAATATTTTGTTAAAATTC
GCGTTAAATTTTTGTTAAATCAGCTCATTTTTTAACCAATAGGCCGAAATCGGCAAAATCCCTTATAAAT
CAAAAGAATAGACCGAGATAGGGT
[37 nt withheld, positions 5625-5661]
AAAGAACGTGGACTCCAACGTCAAAGG
[49 nt withheld, positions 5689-5737]
T
[91 nt withheld, positions 5739-5829]
G
[124 nt withheld, positions 5831-5954]
CCCATTCGCCAATCCGGATATAGTTCCTCCTTTCAGCAAAAAACCCCTCAAGACCCGTTTAGAGGCCCCA
AGGGGTTATGCTAGTTATTGCTCAGCGGTGGCAGCAGCCAACTCAGCTTCCTTTCGGGCTTTGTTAGCAG
CCGGATCTCAGTGGTGGTGGTGGTGGTGCTCGAGTCATTACGAACCAACCAACAACAGCGGCTGAGCGTT
CTTACCCTTATC
Features (pLannotate 1.2.2; 21 found; start..end, strand, type, name):
    547..843     -  CDS            SMT3: SMT3_YEAST - Experimental evidence at protein level: Swiss-Prot protein existence level 1. Not known; suppressor of MIF2 mutations. From Saccharomyces cerevisiae (strain ATCC 204508 / S288c) (Baker's yeast).
    851..870     -  CDS            7xHis (fragment): 6xHis affinity tag
    902..924     -  RBS            RBS: efficient ribosome binding site from bacteriophage T7 gene 10 (Olins and Rangwala, 1989)
    939..963     -  protein_bind   lac operator: The lac repressor binds to the lac operator to inhibit transcription in E. coli. This inhibition can be relieved by adding lactose or isopropyl-β-D-thiogalactopyranoside (IPTG). lac repressor encoded by lacI
    964..982     -  promoter       T7 promoter: promoter for bacteriophage T7 RNA polymerase
   1008..1287    +  CDS            TcR (fragment): tetracycline efflux protein; tet; confers resistance to tetracycline
   1295..1372    +  promoter       lacI promoter: lacI
   1373..2455    +  CDS            lacI: lac repressor; lacI; The lac repressor binds to the lac operator to inhibit transcription in E. coli. This inhibition can be relieved by adding lactose or isopropyl-β-D-thiogalactopyranoside (IPTG).
   2468..2489    +  protein_bind   CAP binding site: CAP binding activates transcription in the presence of cAMP. E. coli catabolite activator protein
   2504..2795    +  CDS            TcR (fragment): tetracycline efflux protein; tet; confers resistance to tetracycline
   2867..3247    -  CDS            YPB1_ECOLX: Protein predicted: Swiss-Prot protein existence level 4. From Escherichia coli.
   3264..3455    +  CDS            rop: Rop protein, which maintains plasmids at low copy number; rop
   3557..3696    +  misc_feature   bom: basis of mobility region from pBR322
   3882..4470    -  rep_origin     ori: high-copy-number ColE1/pMB1/pBR322/pUC origin of replication
   4592..5407    +  CDS            KanR: aminoglycoside phosphotransferase; aph(3')-Ia; confers resistance to kanamycin in bacteria or G418 (Geneticin®) in eukaryotes
   5416..5473    -  promoter       AmpR promoter (fragment): bla
   5526..5954    -  rep_origin     f1 ori (sequence partly withheld): f1 bacteriophage origin of replication; arrow indicates direction of (+) strand synthesis
   5991..6038    -  terminator     T7 terminator: transcription terminator for bacteriophage T7 RNA polymerase
   6046..6095    -  CDS            SET1 (fragment): solubility-enhancement tag derived from T7 phage gene 10B
   6105..6122    -  CDS            9xHis (fragment): 9xHis affinity tag
   6138..543     -  CDS            TRIM72 (fragment) (across the origin): TRI72_HUMAN - Also known as MG53. Experimental evidence at protein level: Swiss-Prot protein existence level 1. Muscle-specific protein that plays a central role in cell membrane repair by nucleating the assembly of the repair machinery at injury sites. Specifically binds phosphatidylserine. Acts as a sensor of oxidation: upon membrane damage, entry of extracellular oxidative environment results in disulfide bond formation and homooligomerization at the injury site. This oligomerization acts as a nucleation site for recruitment of TRIM72-containing vesicles to the injury site, leading to membr
