[The description below was written by a language model from this plasmid's Addgene catalogue record and pLannotate feature annotations shown in this document.]
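Description:
pAIP4_3KB5 is a bacterial expression plasmid built on the pET29b backbone for producing a fragment of human tripartite motif-containing protein 72 (TRIM72, also called mitsugumin-53 or MG53) in Escherichia coli. The 579 bp insert, made from synthetic DNA and installed by Golden Gate assembly through BsaI sites that were destroyed in the process, is annotated as only a portion of TRIM72 rather than the full-length protein. The name 3KB5 is given as the insert designation, but the record does not say which region of the protein it covers. The plasmid is selected with kanamycin through an aminoglycoside phosphotransferase gene and replicates from a ColE1/pBR322-type origin with the neighbouring rop and bom elements. The catalogue lists it as high copy. An f1 origin and short remnants of tetracycline-resistance sequence also remain from the backbone.

Expression is driven by a T7 promoter with an adjacent lac operator and the T7 gene 10 ribosome binding site. A plasmid-borne lacI gene supplies the repressor, so transcription depends on T7 RNA polymerase and is inducible with IPTG. The reading frame begins with a backbone-encoded N-terminal polyhistidine tag (recorded as 10xHis) followed by yeast Smt3, the SUMO homologue, fused directly upstream of the TRIM72 fragment. Smt3 fusions are recognised by a SUMO-specific protease, which fits the associated work on high-throughput purification using protease elution from affinity resin. Between the insert and the T7 terminator, the feature table also detects a short histidine-tag fragment and a partial match to a T7 gene 10B-derived solubility tag. The catalogue mentions no C-terminal tag, so it is unclear whether these are translated.
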