Addgene plasmid #234225: pAIP4_3KB5
Purpose: Heterologous protein expression of tripartite motif-containing protein 72 (Mg53) in Escherichia coli
Depositing lab: Christopher Bahl. Depositing organization: AI Proteins. Publication: Facile, high-throughput protein purification enabled by high-efficiency protease elution. Cárcamo Noriega EN, Truebridge IS, Teets FD 3rd, Bowman JW 3rd, Rodriguez N, Howard TA, Bahl CD. Protein Sci. 2026 Sep;35(9):e70746. doi: 10.1002/pro.70746. PubMed 42555168.
Backbone
  Vector backbone: pET29b
  Backbone size w/o insert (bp): 5679
  Vector type: Bacterial Expression
Growth in bacteria
  Bacterial resistance: Kanamycin, 50 μg/mL
  Growth temperature: 37°C
  Growth strain: DH10B
  Copy number: High Copy
Gene/Insert
  Gene/Insert name: 3KB5 (alt names: TRI72_HUMAN; Tripartite motif-containing protein 72 (Mitsugumin-53) (Mg53))
  Species: H. sapiens (human)
  Insert size (bp): 579
  Entrez Gene: TRIM72 (a.k.a. MG53)
  Promoter: T7
  Tag / fusion protein: 10x HisTag-Smt3 (N terminal on backbone)
  Cloning method: Golden Gate
  Sequencing primers: 5′ T7-promoter; 3′ T7-Term
Resource information
  A portion of this plasmid was derived from a plasmid made by: Synthetic DNA
Terms and licenses: Academic/Nonprofit Terms; Industry Terms
Depositor comments: 5' cloning site: BsaI (destroyed), 3' cloning site: BsaI (destroyed)
How to cite: pAIP4_3KB5 was a gift from Christopher Bahl (Addgene plasmid # 234225 ; http://n2t.net/addgene:234225 ; RRID:Addgene_234225)
